>Addgene plasmid #176066 | pLV-Hygro-EF1A-KR-Linker-eGFP | addgene full sequence | sequence record 352736 | Addgene NGS Result
AATGTAGTCTTATGCAATACTCTTGTAGTCTTGCAACATGGTAACGATGAGTTAGCAACATGCCTTACAA
GGAGAGAAAAAGCACCGTGCATGCCGATTGGTGGAAGTAAGGTGGTACGATCGTGCCTTATTAGGAAGGC
AACAGACGGGTCTGACATGGATTGGACGAACCACTGAATTGCCGCATTGCAGAGATATTGTATTTAAGTG
CCTAGCTCGATACATAAACGGGTCTCTCTGGTTAGACCAGATCTGAGCCTGGGAGCTCTCTGGCTAACTA
GGGAACCCACTGCTTAAGCCTCAATAAAGCTTGCCTTGAGTGCTTCAAGTAGTGTGTGCCCGTCTGTTGT
GTGACTCTGGTAACTAGAGATCCCTCAGACCCTTTTAGTCAGTGTGGAAAATCTCTAGCAGTGGCGCCCG
AACAGGGACTTGAAAGCGAAAGGGAAACCAGAGGAGCTCTCTCGACGCAGGACTCGGCTTGCTGAAGCGC
GCACGGCAAGAGGCGAGGGGCGGCGACTGGTGAGTACGCCAAAAATTTTGACTAGCGGAGGCTAGAAGGA
GAGAGATGGGTGCGAGAGCGTCAGTATTAAGCGGGGGAGAATTAGATCGCGATGGGAAAAAATTCGGTTA
AGGCCAGGGGGAAAGAAAAAATATAAATTAAAACATATAGTATGGGCAAGCAGGGAGCTAGAACGATTCG
CAGTTAATCCTGGCCTGTTAGAAACATCAGAAGGCTGTAGACAAATACTGGGACAGCTACAACCATCCCT
TCAGACAGGATCAGAAGAACTTAGATCATTATATAATACAGTAGCAACCCTCTATTGTGTGCATCAAAGG
ATAGAGATAAAAGACACCAAGGAAGCTTTAGACAAGATAGAGGAAGAGCAAAACAAAAGTAAGACCACCG
CACAGCAAGCGGCCGCTGATCTTCAGACCTGGAGGAGGAGATATGAGGGACAATTGGAGAAGTGAATTAT
ATAAATATAAAGTAGTAAAAATTGAACCATTAGGAGTAGCACCCACCAAGGCAAAGAGAAGAGTGGTGCA
GAGAGAAAAAAGAGCAGTGGGAATAGGAGCTTTGTTCCTTGGGTTCTTGGGAGCAGCAGGAAGCACTATG
GGCGCAGCGTCAATGACGCTGACGGTACAGGCCAGACAATTATTGTCTGGTATAGTGCAGCAGCAGAACA
ATTTGCTGAGGGCTATTGAGGCGCAACAGCATCTGTTGCAACTCACAGTCTGGGGCATCAAGCAGCTCCA
GGCAAGAATCCTGGCTGTGGAAAGATACCTAAAGGATCAACAGCTCCTGGGGATTTGGGGTTGCTCTGGA
AAACTCATTTGCACCACTGCTGTGCCTTGGAATGCTAGTTGGAGTAATAAATCTCTGGAACAGATTTGGA
ATCACACGACCTGGATGGAGTGGGACAGAGAAATTAACAATTACACAAGCTTAATACACTCCTTAATTGA
AGAATCGCAAAACCAGCAAGAAAAGAATGAACAAGAATTATTGGAATTAGATAAATGGGCAAGTTTGTGG
AATTGGTTTAACATAACAAATTGGCTGTGGTATATAAAATTATTCATAATGATAGTAGGAGGCTTGGTAG
GTTTAAGAATAGTTTTTGCTGTACTTTCTATAGTGAATAGAGTTAGGCAGGGATATTCACCATTATCGTT
TCAGACCCACCTCCCAACCCCGAGGGGACCCGACAGGCCCGAAGGAATAGAAGAAGAAGGTGGAGAGAGA
GACAGAGACAGATCCATTCGATTAGTGAACGGATCTCGACGGTATCGCTAGCTTTTAAAAGAAAAGGGGG
GATTGGGGGGTACAGTGCAGGGGAAAGAATAGTAGACATAATAGCAACAGACATACAAACTAAAGAATTA
CAAAAACAAATTACAAAAATTCAAAATTTTACTAGTGATTATCGGATCAACTTTGTATAGAAAAGTTGGG
CTCCGGTGCCCGTCAGTGGGCAGAGCGCACATCGCCCACAGTCCCCGAGAAGTTGGGGGGAGGGGTCGGC
AATTGAACCGGTGCCTAGAGAAGGTGGCGCGGGGTAAACTGGGAAAGTGATGTCGTGTACTGGCTCCGCC
TTTTTCCCGAGGGTGGGGGAGAACCGTATATAAGTGCAGTAGTCGCCGTGAACGTTCTTTTTCGCAACGG
GTTTGCCGCCAGAACACAGGTAAGTGCCGTGTGTGGTTCCCGCGGGCCTGGCCTCTTTACGGGTTATGGC
CCTTGCGTGCCTTGAATTACTTCCACCTGGCTGCAGTACGTGATTCTTGATCCCGAGCTTCGGGTTGGAA
GTGGGTGGGAGAGTTCGAGGCCTTGCGCTTAAGGAGCCCCTTCGCCTCGTGCTTGAGTTGAGGCCTGGCC
TGGGCGCTGGGGCCGCCGCGTGCGAATCTGGTGGCACCTTCGCGCCTGTCTCGCTGCTTTCGATAAGTCT
CTAGCCATTTAAAATTTTTGATGACCTGCTGCGACGCTTTTTTTCTGGCAAGATAGTCTTGTAAATGCGG
GCCAAGATCTGCACACTGGTATTTCGGTTTTTGGGGCCGCGGGCGGCGACGGGGCCCGTGCGTCCCAGCG
CACATGTTCGGCGAGGCGGGGCCTGCGAGCGCGGCCACCGAGAATCGGACGGGGGTAGTCTCAAGCTGGC
CGGCCTGCTCTGGTGCCTGGTCTCGCGCCGCCGTGTATCGCCCCGCCCTGGGCGGCAAGGCTGGCCCGGT
CGGCACCAGTTGCGTGAGCGGAAAGATGGCCGCTTCCCGGCCCTGCTGCAGGGAGCTCAAAATGGAGGAC
GCGGCGCTCGGGAGAGCGGGCGGGTGAGTCACCCACACAAAGGAAAAGGGCCTTTCCGTCCTCAGCCGTC
GCTTCATGTGACTCCACGGAGTACCGGGCGCCGTCCAGGCACCTCGATTAGTTCTCGAGCTTTTGGAGTA
CGTCGTCTTTAGGTTGGGGGGAGGGGTTTTATGCGATGGAGTTTCCCCACACTGAGTGGGTGGAGACTGA
AGTTAGGCCAGCTTGGCACTTGATGTAATTCTCCTTGGAATTTGCCCTTTTTGAGTTTGGATCTTGGTTC
ATTCTCAAGCCTCAGACAGTGGTTCAAAGTTTTTTTCTTCCATTTCAGGTGTCGTGACAAGTTTGTACAA
AAAAGCAGGCTGCCACCACGCGTGCCACCATGCGCAGGAAGAAGAAGGGCAAGAAGCGCAAGACCAGGAA
GGGCGAAGAGAAGGGTCGCAAGAAGAAGAAGCGCAAGAAGTCTGGTGGCGGAGGCTCGGGCGGAGGTGGA
TCCGGTGGCGGCGGATCAATGGTGAGCAAGGGCGAGGAGCTGTTCACCGGGGTGGTGCCCATCCTGGTCG
AGCTGGACGGCGACGTAAACGGCCACAAGTTCAGCGTGTCCGGCGAGGGCGAGGGCGATGCCACCTACGG
CAAGCTGACCCTGAAGTTCATCTGCACCACCGGCAAGCTGCCCGTGCCCTGGCCCACCCTCGTGACCACC
CTGACCTACGGCGTGCAGTGCTTCAGCCGCTACCCCGACCACATGAAGCAGCACGACTTCTTCAAGTCCG
CCATGCCCGAAGGCTACGTCCAGGAGCGCACCATCTTCTTCAAGGACGACGGCAACTACAAGACCCGCGC
CGAGGTGAAGTTCGAGGGCGACACCCTGGTGAACCGCATCGAGCTGAAGGGCATCGACTTCAAGGAGGAC
GGCAACATCCTGGGGCACAAGCTGGAGTACAACTACAACAGCCACAACGTCTATATCATGGCCGACAAGC
AGAAGAACGGCATCAAGGTGAACTTCAAGATCCGCCACAACATCGAGGACGGCAGCGTGCAGCTCGCCGA
CCACTACCAGCAGAACACCCCCATCGGCGACGGCCCCGTGCTGCTGCCCGACAACCACTACCTGAGCACC
CAGTCCGCCCTGAGCAAAGACCCCAACGAGAAGCGCGATCACATGGTCCTGCTGGAGTTCGTGACCGCCG
CCGGGATCACTCTCGGCATGGACGAGCTGTACAAGTAATCTAGAACCCAGCTTTCTTGTACAAAGTGGTG
ATAATCGAATTCCGATAATCAACCTCTGGATTACAAAATTTGTGAAAGATTGACTGGTATTCTTAACTAT
GTTGCTCCTTTTACGCTATGTGGATACGCTGCTTTAATGCCTTTGTATCATGCTATTGCTTCCCGTATGG
CTTTCATTTTCTCCTCCTTGTATAAATCCTGGTTGCTGTCTCTTTATGAGGAGTTGTGGCCCGTTGTCAG
GCAACGTGGCGTGGTGTGCACTGTGTTTGCTGACGCAACCCCCACTGGTTGGGGCATTGCCACCACCTGT
CAGCTCCTTTCCGGGACTTTCGCTTTCCCCCTCCCTATTGCCACGGCGGAACTCATCGCCGCCTGCCTTG
CCCGCTGCTGGACAGGGGCTCGGCTGTTGGGCACTGACAATTCCGTGGTGTTGTCGGGGAAGCTGACGTC
CTTTCCATGGCTGCTCGCCTGTGTTGCCACCTGGATTCTGCGCGGGACGTCCTTCTGCTACGTCCCTTCG
GCCCTCAATCCAGCGGACCTTCCTTCCCGCGGCCTGCTGCCGGCTCTGCGGCCTCTTCCGCGTCTTCGCC
TTCGCCCTCAGACGAGTCGGATCTCCCTTTGGGCCGCCTCCCCGCATCGGGAATTCCCGCGGTTCGAATT
CTACCGGGTAGGGGAGGCGCTTTTCCCAAGGCAGTCTGGAGCATGCGCTTTAGCAGCCCCGCTGGGCACT
TGGCGCTACACAAGTGGCCTCTGGCCTCGCACACATTCCACATCCACCGGTAGGCGCCAACCGGCTCCGT
TCTTTGGTGGCCCCTTCGCGCCACCTTCTACTCCTCCCCTAGTCAGGAAGTTCCCCCCCGCCCCGCAGCT
CGCGTCGTGCAGGACGTGACAAATGGAAGTAGCACGTCTCACTAGTCTCGTGCAGATGGACAGCACCGCT
GAGCAATGGAAGCGGGTAGGCCTTTGGGGCAGCGGCCAATAGCAGCTTTGCTCCTTCGCTTTCTGGGCTC
AGAGGCTGGGAAGGGGTGGGTCCGGGGGCGGGCTCAGGGGCGGGCTCAGGGGCGGGGCGGGCGCCCGAAG
GTCCTCCGGAGGCCCGGCATTCTGCACGCTTCAAAAGCGCACGTCTGCCGCGCTGTTCTCCTCTTCCTCA
TCTCCGGGCCTTTCGACCTCACGTGGCCACCATGAAAAAGCCTGAACTCACCGCGACGTCTGTCGAGAAG
TTTCTGATCGAAAAGTTCGACAGCGTCTCCGACCTGATGCAGCTCTCGGAGGGCGAAGAATCTCGTGCTT
TCAGCTTCGATGTAGGAGGGCGTGGATATGTCCTGCGGGTAAATAGCTGCGCCGATGGTTTCTACAAAGA
TCGTTATGTTTATCGGCACTTTGCATCGGCCGCGCTCCCGATTCCGGAAGTGCTTGACATTGGGGAATTT
AGCGAGAGCCTGACCTATTGCATCTCCCGCCGTGCACAGGGTGTCACGTTGCAAGACCTGCCTGAAACCG
AACTGCCCGCTGTTCTGCAGCCGGTCGCGGAGGCCATGGATGCGATCGCTGCGGCCGATCTTAGCCAGAC
GAGCGGGTTCGGCCCATTCGGACCGCAAGGAATCGGTCAATACACTACATGGCGTGATTTCATATGCGCG
ATTGCTGATCCCCATGTGTATCACTGGCAAACTGTGATGGACGACACCGTCAGTGCGTCCGTCGCGCAGG
CTCTCGATGAGCTGATGCTTTGGGCCGAGGACTGCCCCGAAGTCCGGCACCTCGTGCACGCGGATTTCGG
CTCCAACAATGTCCTGACGGACAATGGCCGCATAACAGCGGTCATTGACTGGAGCGAGGCGATGTTCGGG
GATTCCCAATACGAGGTCGCCAACATCTTCTTCTGGAGGCCGTGGTTGGCTTGTATGGAGCAGCAGACGC
GCTACTTCGAGCGGAGGCATCCGGAGCTTGCAGGATCGCCGCGGCTCCGGGCGTATATGCTCCGCATTGG
TCTTGACCAACTCTATCAGAGCTTGGTTGACGGCAATTTCGATGATGCAGCTTGGGCGCAGGGTCGATGC
GACGCAATCGTCCGATCCGGAGCCGGGACTGTCGGGCGTACACAAATCGCCCGCAGAAGCGCGGCCGTCT
GGACCGATGGCTGTGTAGAAGTACTCGCCGATAGTGGAAACCGACGCCCCAGCACTCGTCCGAGGGCAAA
GGAATAGGGTACCTTTAAGACCAATGACTTACAAGGCAGCTGTAGATCTTAGCCACTTTTTAAAAGAAAA
GGGGGGACTGGAAGGGCTAATTCACTCCCAACGAAGACAAGATCTGCTTTTTGCTTGTACTGGGTCTCTC
TGGTTAGACCAGATCTGAGCCTGGGAGCTCTCTGGCTAACTAGGGAACCCACTGCTTAAGCCTCAATAAA
GCTTGCCTTGAGTGCTTCAAGTAGTGTGTGCCCGTCTGTTGTGTGACTCTGGTAACTAGAGATCCCTCAG
ACCCTTTTAGTCAGTGTGGAAAATCTCTAGCAGTAGTAGTTCATGTCATCTTATTATTCAGTATTTATAA
CTTGCAAAGAAATGAATATCAGAGAGTGAGAGGAACTTGTTTATTGCAGCTTATAATGGTTACAAATAAA
GCAATAGCATCACAAATTTCACAAATAAAGCATTTTTTTCACTGCATTCTAGTTGTGGTTTGTCCAAACT
CATCAATGTATCTTATCATGTCTGGCTCTAGCTATCCCGCCCCTAACTCCGCCCATCCCGCCCCTAACTC
CGCCCAGTTCCGCCCATTCTCCGCCCCATGGCTGACTAATTTTTTTTATTTATGCAGAGGCCGAGGCCGC
CTCGGCCTCTGAGCTATTCCAGAAGTAGTGAGGAGGCTTTTTTGGAGGCCTAGGGACGTACCCAATTCGC
CCTATAGTGAGTCGTATTACGCGCGCTCACTGGCCGTCGTTTTACAACGTCGTGACTGGGAAAACCCTGG
CGTTACCCAACTTAATCGCCTTGCAGCACATCCCCCTTTCGCCAGCTGGCGTAATAGCGAAGAGGCCCGC
ACCGATCGCCCTTCCCAACAGTTGCGCAGCCTGAATGGCGAATGGG
[124 nt withheld, positions 7117-7240]
C
[91 nt withheld, positions 7242-7332]
A
[49 nt withheld, positions 7334-7382]
CCTTTGACGTTGGAGTCCACGTTCTTT
[37 nt withheld, positions 7410-7446]
ACCCTATCTCGGTCTATTCTTTTGATTTATAAGGGATTTTGCCGATTTCGGCCTATTGGTTAAAAAATGA
GCTGATTTAACAAAAATTTAACGCGAATTTTAACAAAATATTAACGCTTACAATTTAGGTGGCACTTTTC
GGGGAAATGTGCGCGGAACCCCTATTTGTTTATTTTTCTAAATACATTCAAATATGTATCCGCTCATGAG
ACAATAACCCTGATAAATGCTTCAATAATATTGAAAAAGGAAGAGTATGAGTATTCAACATTTCCGTGTC
GCCCTTATTCCCTTTTTTGCGGCATTTTGCCTTCCTGTTTTTGCTCACCCAGAAACGCTGGTGAAAGTAA
AAGATGCTGAAGATCAGTTGGGTGCACGAGTGGGTTACATCGAACTGGATCTCAACAGCGGTAAGATCCT
TGAGAGTTTTCGCCCCGAAGAACGTTTTCCAATGATGAGCACTTTTAAAGTTCTGCTATGTGGCGCGGTA
TTATCCCGTATTGACGCCGGGCAAGAGCAACTCGGTCGCCGCATACACTATTCTCAGAATGACTTGGTTG
AGTACTCACCAGTCACAGAAAAGCATCTTACGGATGGCATGACAGTAAGAGAATTATGCAGTGCTGCCAT
AACCATGAGTGATAACACTGCGGCCAACTTACTTCTGACAACGATCGGAGGACCGAAGGAGCTAACCGCT
TTTTTGCACAACATGGGGGATCATGTAACTCGCCTTGATCGTTGGGAACCGGAGCTGAATGAAGCCATAC
CAAACGACGAGCGTGACACCACGATGCCTGTAGCAATGGCAACAACGTTGCGCAAACTATTAACTGGCGA
ACTACTTACTCTAGCTTCCCGGCAACAATTAATAGACTGGATGGAGGCGGATAAAGTTGCAGGACCACTT
CTGCGCTCGGCCCTTCCGGCTGGCTGGTTTATTGCTGATAAATCTGGAGCCGGTGAGCGTGGGTCTCGCG
GTATCATTGCAGCACTGGGGCCAGATGGTAAGCCCTCCCGTATCGTAGTTATCTACACGACGGGGAGTCA
GGCAACTATGGATGAACGAAATAGACAGATCGCTGAGATAGGTGCCTCACTGATTAAGCATTGGTAACTG
TCAGACCAAGTTTACTCATATATACTTTAGATTGATTTAAAACTTCATTTTTAATTTAAAAGGATCTAGG
TGAAGATCCTTTTTGATAATCTCATGACCAAAATCCCTTAACGTGAGTTTTCGTTCCACTGAGCGTCAGA
CCCCGTAGAAAAGATCAAAGGATCTTCTTGAGATCCTTTTTTTCTGCGCGTAATCTGCTGCTTGCAAACA
AAAAAACCACCGCTACCAGCGGTGGTTTGTTTGCCGGATCAAGAGCTACCAACTCTTTTTCCGAAGGTAA
CTGGCTTCAGCAGAGCGCAGATACCAAATACTGTTCTTCTAGTGTAGCCGTAGTTAGGCCACCACTTCAA
GAACTCTGTAGCACCGCCTACATACCTCGCTCTGCTAATCCTGTTACCAGTGGCTGCTGCCAGTGGCGAT
AAGTCGTGTCTTACCGGGTTGGACTCAAGACGATAGTTACCGGATAAGGCGCAGCGGTCGGGCTGAACGG
GGGGTTCGTGCACACAGCCCAGCTTGGAGCGAACGACCTACACCGAACTGAGATACCTACAGCGTGAGCT
ATGAGAAAGCGCCACGCTTCCCGAAGAGAGAAAGGCGGACAGGTATCCGGTAAGCGGCAGGGTCGGAACA
GGAGAGCGCACGAGGGAGCTTCCAGGGGGAAACGCCTGGTATCTTTATAGTCCTGTCGGGTTTCGCCACC
TCTGACTTGAGCGTCGATTTTTGTGATGCTCGTCAGGGGGGCGGAGCCTATGGAAAAACGCCAGCAACGC
GGCCTTTTTACGGTTCCTGGCCTTTTGCTGGCCTTTTGCTCACATGTTCTTTCCTGCGTTATCCCCTGAT
TCTGTGGATAACCGTATTACCGCCTTTGAGTGAGCTGATACCGCTCGCCGCAGCCGAACGACCGAGCGCA
GCGAGTCAGTGAGCGAGGAAGCGGAAGAGCGCCCAATACGCAAACCGCCTCTCCCCGCGCGTTGGCCGAT
TCATTAATGCAGCTGGCACGACAGGTTTCCCGACTGGAAAGCGGGCAGTGAGCGCAACGCAATTAATGTG
AGTTAGCTCACTCATTAGGCACCCCAGGCTTTACACTTTATGCTTCCGGCTCGTATGTTGTGTGGAATTG
TGAGCGGATAACAATTTCACACAGGAAACAGCTATGACCATGATTACGCCAAGCGCGCAATTAACCCTCA
CTAAAGGGAACAAAAGCTGGAGCTGCAAGCTT
Features (pLannotate 1.2.2; 32 found; start..end, strand, type, name):
      3..229     +  promoter       RSV promoter: Rous sarcoma virus enhancer/promoter
    230..410     +  LTR            5' LTR (truncated): truncated 5' long terminal repeat (LTR) from HIV-1
    457..582     +  misc_feature   HIV-1 Ψ: packaging signal of human immunodeficiency virus type 1
    566..929     +  CDS            HIV-1 gag (fragment): gag protein from human immunodeficiency virus 1; gag
   1075..1308    +  misc_feature   RRE: The Rev response element (RRE) of HIV-1 allows for Rev-dependent mRNA export from the nucleus to the cytoplasm.
   1685..1785    +  CDS            Rev (fragment): human immunodeficiency virus 1 (HIV-1) Rev protein; rev; enhances nuclear export of unspliced and incompletely spliced viral mRNAs
   1803..1920    +  misc_feature   cPPT/CTS: central polypurine tract and central termination sequence of HIV-1
   1938..1958    +  protein_bind   attB4: mutant version of attB; core recombination site for the Gateway® BP reaction BP Clonase™
   1978..2189    +  promoter       EF-1α core promoter: core promoter for human elongation factor EF-1α
   2190..2299    +  intron         EF-1α intron A (fragment): intron upstream of the start codon of human EF-1α
   2925..3128    +  intron         EF-1α intron A: truncated intron upstream of the start codon of human EF-1α
   3137..3161    +  protein_bind   attB1: mutant version of attB; recombination site for the Gateway® BP reaction BP Clonase™
   3309..4028    +  CDS            EGFP: the original enhanced GFP (Yang et al., 1996) mammalian codon-optimized
   4035..4059    -  protein_bind   attB2: mutant version of attB; recombination site for the Gateway® BP reaction BP Clonase™
   4077..4665    +  misc_feature   WPRE: woodchuck hepatitis virus posttranscriptional regulatory element
   4696..5195    +  promoter       PGK promoter: mouse phosphoglycerate kinase 1 promoter
   5212..6234    +  CDS            hph: KHYB_ECOLX - Experimental evidence at protein level: Swiss-Prot protein existence level 1. The aminoglycoside phosphotransferases achieve inactivation of their antibiotic substrates by phosphorylation. Only phosphorylates hygromycin and closely related compounds such as demethyl analogs and destomycin. From Escherichia coli.
   6230..6307    +  CDS            nef (fragment): NEF_HV1Z2 - Experimental evidence at protein level: Swiss-Prot protein existence level 1. Extracellular Nef protein targets CD4(+) T-lymphocytes for apoptosis by interacting with CXCR4 surface receptors. From Human immunodeficiency virus type 1 group M subtype D (isolate Z2/CDC-Z34) (HIV-1).
   6309..6542    +  LTR            3' LTR (ΔU3): self-inactivating 3' long terminal repeat (LTR) from HIV-1
   6614..6735    +  polyA_signal   SV40 poly(A) signal: SV40 polyadenylation signal
   6775..6910    +  rep_origin     SV40 ori: SV40 origin of replication
   6931..6949    -  promoter       T7 promoter: promoter for bacteriophage T7 RNA polymerase
   6957..7112    +  CDS            lacZα (fragment): LacZα fragment of β-galactosidase; lacZ fragment
   7117..7545    +  rep_origin     f1 ori (sequence partly withheld): f1 bacteriophage origin of replication; arrow indicates direction of (+) strand synthesis
   7598..7702    +  promoter       AmpR promoter: bla
   7703..8563    +  CDS            AmpR: β-lactamase; bla; confers resistance to ampicillin, carbenicillin, and related antibiotics
   8734..9322    +  rep_origin     ori: high-copy-number ColE1/pMB1/pBR322/pUC origin of replication
   9505..9597    +  CDS            lacI (fragment): lac repressor; lacI; The lac repressor binds to the lac operator to inhibit transcription in E. coli. This inhibition can be relieved by adding lactose or isopropyl-β-D-thiogalactopyranoside (IPTG).
   9610..9631    +  protein_bind   CAP binding site: CAP binding activates transcription in the presence of cAMP. E. coli catabolite activator protein
   9646..9676    +  promoter       lac promoter: promoter for the E. coli lac operon
   9684..9700    +  protein_bind   lac operator: The lac repressor binds to the lac operator to inhibit transcription in E. coli. This inhibition can be relieved by adding lactose or isopropyl-β-D-thiogalactopyranoside (IPTG). lac repressor encoded by lacI
   9745..9763    +  promoter       T3 promoter: promoter for bacteriophage T3 RNA polymerase
