[The description below was written by a language model from this plasmid's Addgene catalogue record and pLannotate feature annotations shown in this document.]
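Description:
pLV-Hygro-EF1A-KR-Linker-eGFP is a 9.8 kb third-generation-style, self-inactivating HIV-1 lentiviral transfer plasmid for stable expression in mammalian cells. In bacteria it is maintained through a high-copy ColE1/pUC-type origin and selected with ampicillin via β-lactamase. The backbone also carries an f1 origin, an SV40 origin and leftover lac/T7/T3 cloning-vector sequences. Viral genomic RNA is driven by an RSV promoter fused to a truncated 5' LTR. It is followed by the Ψ packaging signal with a partial gag sequence, the Rev response element for Rev-dependent nuclear export, and the cPPT/CTS element that aids nuclear import of the reverse-transcribed genome. The ΔU3 3' LTR inactivates LTR promoter activity after integration, so the internal promoters drive expression. An SV40 polyadenylation signal lies downstream.

The payload is flanked by Gateway attB sites (attB4, attB1, attB2), a sign of recombination-based assembly of promoter and ORF modules. The human EF-1α promoter with its intron A drives a short 81 bp human insert called KR, which is joined through a linker to EGFP at its C-terminus. The feature table annotates only EGFP, leaving the KR and linker region between attB1 and EGFP unannotated. The record does not state which protein the KR domain derives from. A WPRE after the fusion enhances transcript stability and expression. A separate mouse PGK promoter drives the hph hygromycin phosphotransferase gene, so transduced cells can be selected with hygromycin. The associated publication concerns the assembly and disassembly dynamics of base excision and single-strand break repair complexes, which suggests the construct serves for live-cell fluorescence tracking of the KR domain's behaviour in that setting.
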