Addgene plasmid #176066: pLV-Hygro-EF1A-KR-Linker-eGFP
Purpose: EGFP fused to the C-terminus of a KR domain & a hygromycin resistance cassette
Depositing lab: Robert Sobol. Depositing organization: University of South Alabama, Mitchell Cancer Institute. Publication: Temporal dynamics of base excision/single-strand break repair protein complex assembly/disassembly are modulated by the PARP/NAD(+)/SIRT6 axis. Koczor CA, Saville KM, Andrews JF, Clark J, Fang Q, Li J, Al-Rahahleh RQ, Ibrahim M, McClellan S, Makarov MV, Migaud ME, Sobol RW. Cell Rep. 2021 Nov 2;37(5):109917. doi: 10.1016/j.celrep.2021.109917. PubMed 34731617.
Backbone
  Vector backbone: Lentivirus
  Total vector size (bp): 9788
  Vector type: Mammalian Expression, Lentiviral
  Selectable markers: Hygromycin
Growth in bacteria
  Bacterial resistance: Ampicillin, 100 μg/mL
  Growth temperature: 37°C
  Growth strain: NEB Stable
  Copy number: High Copy
Gene/Insert
  Gene/Insert name: KR
  Species: H. sapiens (human)
  Insert size (bp): 81
  Promoter: EF1A
  Tag / fusion protein: EGFP (C terminal on insert)
  Cloning method: Restriction Enzyme; 5′ cloning site MIuI (not destroyed); 3′ cloning site XbaI (not destroyed)
  Sequencing primers: 5′ N/A
Terms and licenses: Academic/Nonprofit Terms; Industry Terms: Not Available to Industry
How to cite: pLV-Hygro-EF1A-KR-Linker-eGFP was a gift from Robert Sobol (Addgene plasmid # 176066 ; http://n2t.net/addgene:176066 ; RRID:Addgene_176066)
